Addgene plasmid #83459: pcDNA4/TO h-PKD1 FLS S4144D-Myc/His
Purpose: Human PC1-CTp30 expression cassette with a point mutant that disrupts the second calmodulin binding domain (514)
Depositing lab: Thomas Weimbs. Depositing organization: University of California, Santa Barbara. Publication: Regulation of Polycystin-1 Function by Calmodulin Binding. Doerr N, Wang Y, Kipp KR, Liu G, Benza JJ, Pletnev V, Pavlov TS, Staruschenko A, Mohieldin AM, Takahashi M, Nauli SM, Weimbs T. PLoS One. 2016 Aug 25;11(8):e0161525. doi: 10.1371/journal.pone.0161525. eCollection 2016. PONE-D-16-13986 PubMed 27560828.
Backbone
  Vector backbone: pcDNA4/TO/2xMyc/His
  Vector type: Mammalian Expression
Growth in bacteria
  Bacterial resistance: Ampicillin, 100 μg/mL
  Growth temperature: 37°C
  Growth strain: DH5alpha
  Copy number: High Copy
Gene/Insert
  Gene/Insert name: Polycystin-1
  Species: H. sapiens (human)
  Mutation: Amino-acids 4107-4303, S4144D
  Entrez Gene: PKD1 (a.k.a. PBP, PC1, Pc-1, TRPP1)
  Tag / fusion protein: Myc (C terminal on insert); 6xHis (C terminal on insert)
Terms and licenses: Academic/Nonprofit Terms; Industry Terms: Not Available to Industry
How to cite: pcDNA4/TO h-PKD1 FLS S4144D-Myc/His was a gift from Thomas Weimbs (Addgene plasmid # 83459 ; http://n2t.net/addgene:83459 ; RRID:Addgene_83459)
