[The description below was written by a language model from this plasmid's Addgene catalogue record and pLannotate feature annotations shown in this document.]
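Description:
pcDNA4/TO h-PKD1 FLS S4144D-Myc/His is a 5,728 bp mammalian expression plasmid built on the pcDNA4/TO/2xMyc/His backbone. It expresses a C-terminal fragment of human polycystin-1 (PKD1), amino acids 4107-4303, which the record calls the PC1-CTp30 cassette. The fragment carries an S4144D substitution that, according to the depositor, disrupts the second calmodulin-binding domain of the protein. The insert is fused at its C-terminus to Myc and 6xHis tags for detection and affinity purification. The automated feature table does not annotate these tags separately, although there is unannotated space between the PKD1 coding fragment and the downstream bovine growth hormone polyadenylation signal.

Transcription is driven by the CMV enhancer/promoter. The short fragments annotated just downstream as tet-related promoters correspond to tet operator sequences. This is the usual arrangement in "TO" vectors: expression is constitutive in ordinary cells, but is repressed in cells that express the Tet repressor and can then be induced with tetracycline or doxycycline. A second cassette places the Sh ble gene (BleoR) under tandem SV40 early and bacterial EM7 promoters, followed by an SV40 poly(A) signal, so Zeocin can be used for selection in mammalian cells, including to derive stable lines, and in bacteria.

In E. coli the plasmid is maintained at high copy through a ColE1/pUC-type origin and selected with ampicillin via the bla gene. An f1 origin is also present, along with lac promoter/operator remnants from the backbone. The construct suits studies of how calmodulin binding regulates the function of the polycystin-1 cytoplasmic tail, typically by comparison with the unmutated fragment.
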