Features (pLannotate 1.2.2; 23 found; start..end, strand, type, name):
     36..80      -  misc_feature   bom (fragment): basis of mobility region from pBR322
    235..614     +  enhancer       CMV enhancer: human cytomegalovirus immediate early enhancer
    687..704     -  promoter       CMV promoter (fragment): human cytomegalovirus (CMV) immediate early promoter
    767..818     +  promoter       CMVd2 promoter: truncated human cytomegalovirus (CMV) immediate early promoter that yields moderately reduced expression relative to the full-length promoter
    820..839     +  promoter       PLtetO-1 promoter (fragment): modified phage lambda PL promoter with tet operator sites (Lutz and Bujard, 1997)
    841..860     +  promoter       PLtetO-1 promoter (fragment): modified phage lambda PL promoter with tet operator sites (Lutz and Bujard, 1997)
    868..901     +  promoter       TRE3GV promoter (fragment): 3rd-generation Tet-responsive promoter that can be activated by binding of Tet-On® 3G, optimized for retroviral and lentiviral vectors
   1023..1625    +  CDS            PKD1 (fragment): PKD1_HUMAN - Experimental evidence at protein level: Swiss-Prot protein existence level 1. Component of a heteromeric calcium-permeable ion channel formed by PKD1 and PKD2 that is activated by interaction between PKD1 and a Wnt family member, such as WNT3A and WNT9B (PubMed:27214281). Both PKD1 and PKD2 are required for channel activity (PubMed:27214281). Involved in renal tubulogenesis (PubMed:12482949). Involved in fluid- flow mechanosensation by the primary cilium in renal epithelium (By similarity). Acts as a regulator of cilium length, together with PKD2 (By similarity). The dynamic contr
   1741..1965    +  polyA_signal   bGH poly(A) signal: bovine growth hormone polyadenylation signal
   1969..1990    +  promoter       SV40 promoter (fragment): SV40 enhancer and early promoter
   2011..2439    +  rep_origin     f1 ori (sequence partly withheld): f1 bacteriophage origin of replication; arrow indicates direction of (+) strand synthesis
   2453..2783    +  promoter       SV40 promoter: SV40 enhancer and early promoter
   2831..2878    +  promoter       EM7 promoter: synthetic bacterial promoter&nbsp
   2897..3271    +  CDS            BleoR: antibiotic-binding protein; Sh ble from Streptoalloteichus hindustanus; confers resistance to bleomycin, phleomycin, and Zeocin™
   3281..3406    +  CDS            ble (fragment): BLE_KLEPN - Experimental evidence at protein level: Swiss-Prot protein existence level 1. Binding protein with a strong affinity to the bleomycin family of antibiotics. Binds to CL990; an antimitotic-antibiotic compound. From Klebsiella pneumoniae.
   3401..3522    +  polyA_signal   SV40 poly(A) signal: SV40 polyadenylation signal
   3595..3611    -  protein_bind   lac operator: The lac repressor binds to the lac operator to inhibit transcription in E. coli. This inhibition can be relieved by adding lactose or isopropyl-β-D-thiogalactopyranoside (IPTG). lac repressor encoded by lacI
   3619..3649    -  promoter       lac promoter: promoter for the E. coli lac operon
   3664..3685    -  protein_bind   CAP binding site: CAP binding activates transcription in the presence of cAMP. E. coli catabolite activator protein
   3698..3790    -  CDS            lacI (fragment): lac repressor; lacI; The lac repressor binds to the lac operator to inhibit transcription in E. coli. This inhibition can be relieved by adding lactose or isopropyl-β-D-thiogalactopyranoside (IPTG).
   3973..4561    -  rep_origin     ori: high-copy-number ColE1/pMB1/pBR322/pUC origin of replication
   4732..5592    -  CDS            AmpR: β-lactamase; bla; confers resistance to ampicillin, carbenicillin, and related antibiotics
   5593..5697    -  promoter       AmpR promoter: bla
>Addgene plasmid #83459 | pcDNA4/TO h-PKD1 FLS S4144D-Myc/His | depositor full sequence | sequence record 159101 | pcDNA4/TO h-PKD1 FLS S4144D-Myc/His sequence 5728 bps
GACGGATCGGGAGATCTCCCGATCCCCTATGGTCGACTCTCAGTACAATCTGCTCTGATGCCGCATAGTT
AAGCCAGTATCTGCTCCCTGCTTGTGTGTTGGAGGTCGCTGAGTAGTGCGCGAGCAAAATTTAAGCTACA
ACAAGGCAAGGCTTGACCGACAATTGCATGAAGAATCTGCTTAGGGTTAGGCGTTTTGCGCTGCTTCGCG
ATGTACGGGCCAGATATACGCGTTGACATTGATTATTGACTAGTTATTAATAGTAATCAATTACGGGGTC
ATTAGTTCATAGCCCATATATGGAGTTCCGCGTTACATAACTTACGGTAAATGGCCCGCCTGGCTGACCG
CCCAACGACCCCCGCCCATTGACGTCAATAATGACGTATGTTCCCATAGTAACGCCAATAGGGACTTTCC
ATTGACGTCAATGGGTGGAGTATTTACGGTAAACTGCCCACTTGGCAGTACATCAAGTGTATCATATGCC
AAGTACGCCCCCTATTGACGTCAATGACGGTAAATGGCCCGCCTGGCATTATGCCCAGTACATGACCTTA
TGGGACTTTCCTACTTGGCAGTACATCTACGTATTAGTCATCGCTATTACCATGGTGATGCGGTTTTGGC
AGTACATCAATGGGCGTGGATAGCGGTTTGACTCACGGGGATTTCCAAGTCTCCACCCCATTGACGTCAA
TGGGAGTTTGTTTTGGAACCAAAATCAACGGGACTTTCCAAAATGTCGTAACAACTCCGCCCCATTGACG
CAAATGGGCGGTAGGCGTGTACGGTGGGAGGTCTATATAAGCAGAGCTCTCCCTATCAGTGATAGAGATC
TCCCTATCAGTGATAGAGATCGTCGACGAGCTCGTTTAGTGAACCGTCAGATCGCCTGGAGACGCCATCC
ACGCTGTTTTGACCTCCATAGAAGACACCGGGACCGATCCAGCCTCCGGACTCTAGCGTTTAAACTTAAG
CTTGGTACCGAGCTCGGATCCACTAGTCCAGTGTGGTGGAATTCTGTTATGGCCCGCTGGCGCTACCACG
CTTTGCGTGGAGAGCTGTACCGGCCGGCCTGGGAGCCCCAGGACTACGAGATGGTGGAGTTGTTCCTGCG
CAGGCTGCGCCTCTGGATGGGCCTCGACAAGGTCAAGGAGTTCCGCCACAAAGTCCGCTTTGAAGGGATG
GAGCCGCTGCCCTCTCGCTCCTCCAGGGGCTCCAAGGTATCCCCGGATGTGCCCCCACCCAGCGCTGGCT
CCGATGCCTCGCACCCCTCCACCTCCTCCAGCCAGCTGGATGGGCTGAGCGTGAGCCTGGGCCGGCTGGG
GACAAGGTGTGAGCCCGAGCCCTCCCGCCTCCAAGCCGTGTTCGAGGCCCTGCTCACCCAGTTTGACCGA
CTCAACCAGGCCACAGAGGACGTCTACCAGCTGGAGCAGCAGCTGCACAGCCTGCAAGGCCGCAGGAGCA
GCCGGGCGCCCGCCGGATCTTCCCGTGGCCCATCCCCGGGCCTGCGGCCAGCACTGCCCAGCCGCCTTGC
CCGGGCCAGTCGGGGTGTGGACCTGGCCACTGGCCCCAGCAGGACACCCCTTCGGGCCAAGAACAAGGTC
CACCCCAGCAGCACTGCGGCCGCTCGAGGTCACCCATTCGAACAAAAACTCATCTCAGAAGAGGATCTGA
ATATGCATACCGGTCATCATCACCATCACCATTGAGTTTAAACCCGCTGATCAGCCTCGACTGTGCCTTC
TAGTTGCCAGCCATCTGTTGTTTGCCCCTCCCCCGTGCCTTCCTTGACCCTGGAAGGTGCCACTCCCACT
GTCCTTTCCTAATAAAATGAGGAAATTGCATCGCATTGTCTGAGTAGGTGTCATTCTATTCTGGGGGGTG
GGGTGGGGCAGGACAGCAAGGGGGAGGATTGGGAAGACAATAGCAGGCATGCTGGGGATGCGGTGGGCTC
TATGGCTTCTGAGGCGGAAAGAACCAGCTGGGGCTCTAGGGGGTATCCCC
[124 nt withheld, positions 2011-2134]
C
[32 nt withheld, positions 2136-2167]
CA
[57 nt withheld, positions 2170-2226]
A
[49 nt withheld, positions 2228-2276]
CCTTTGACGTTGGAGTCCACGTTCTTT
[37 nt withheld, positions 2304-2340]
ACCCTATCTCGGTCTATTCTTTTGATTTATAAGGGATTTTGGGGATTTCGGCCTATTGGTTAAAAAATGA
GCTGATTTAACAAAAATTTAACGCGAATTAATTCTGTGGAATGTGTGTCAGTTAGGGTGTGGAAAGTCCC
CAGGCTCCCCAGGCAGGCAGAAGTATGCAAAGCATGCATCTCAATTAGTCAGCAACCAGGTGTGGAAAGT
CCCCAGGCTCCCCAGCAGGCAGAAGTATGCAAAGCATGCATCTCAATTAGTCAGCAACCATAGTCCCGCC
CCTAACTCCGCCCATCCCGCCCCTAACTCCGCCCAGTTCCGCCCATTCTCCGCCCCATGGCTGACTAATT
TTTTTTATTTATGCAGAGGCCGAGGCCGCCTCTGCCTCTGAGCTATTCCAGAAGTAGTGAGGAGGCTTTT
TTGGAGGCCTAGGCTTTTGCAAAAAGCTCCCGGGAGCTTGTATATCCATTTTCGGATCTGATCAGCACGT
GTTGACAATTAATCATCGGCATAGTATATCGGCATAGTATAATACGACAAGGTGAGGAACTAAACCATGG
CCAAGTTGACCAGTGCCGTTCCGGTGCTCACCGCGCGCGACGTCGCCGGAGCGGTCGAGTTCTGGACCGA
CCGGCTCGGGTTCTCCCGGGACTTCGTGGAGGACGACTTCGCCGGTGTGGTCCGGGACGACGTGACCCTG
TTCATCAGCGCGGTCCAGGACCAGGTGGTGCCGGACAACACCCTGGCCTGGGTGTGGGTGCGCGGCCTGG
ACGAGCTGTACGCCGAGTGGTCGGAGGTCGTGTCCACGAACTTCCGGGACGCCTCCGGGCCGGCCATGAC
CGAGATCGGCGAGCAGCCGTGGGGGCGGGAGTTCGCCCTGCGCGACCCGGCCGGCAACTGCGTGCACTTC
GTGGCCGAGGAGCAGGACTGACACGTGCTACGAGATTTCGATTCCACCGCCGCCTTCTATGAAAGGTTGG
GCTTCGGAATCGTTTTCCGGGACGCCGGCTGGATGATCCTCCAGCGCGGGGATCTCATGCTGGAGTTCTT
CGCCCACCCCAACTTGTTTATTGCAGCTTATAATGGTTACAAATAAAGCAATAGCATCACAAATTTCACA
AATAAAGCATTTTTTTCACTGCATTCTAGTTGTGGTTTGTCCAAACTCATCAATGTATCTTATCATGTCT
GTATACCGTCGACCTCTAGCTAGAGCTTGGCGTAATCATGGTCATAGCTGTTTCCTGTGTGAAATTGTTA
TCCGCTCACAATTCCACACAACATACGAGCCGGAAGCATAAAGTGTAAAGCCTGGGGTGCCTAATGAGTG
AGCTAACTCACATTAATTGCGTTGCGCTCACTGCCCGCTTTCCAGTCGGGAAACCTGTCGTGCCAGCTGC
ATTAATGAATCGGCCAACGCGCGGGGAGAGGCGGTTTGCGTATTGGGCGCTCTTCCGCTTCCTCGCTCAC
TGACTCGCTGCGCTCGGTCGTTCGGCTGCGGCGAGCGGTATCAGCTCACTCAAAGGCGGTAATACGGTTA
TCCACAGAATCAGGGGATAACGCAGGAAAGAACATGTGAGCAAAAGGCCAGCAAAAGGCCAGGAACCGTA
AAAAGGCCGCGTTGCTGGCGTTTTTCCATAGGCTCCGCCCCCCTGACGAGCATCACAAAAATCGACGCTC
AAGTCAGAGGTGGCGAAACCCGACAGGACTATAAAGATACCAGGCGTTTCCCCCTGGAAGCTCCCTCGTG
CGCTCTCCTGTTCCGACCCTGCCGCTTACCGGATACCTGTCCGCCTTTCTCCCTTCGGGAAGCGTGGCGC
TTTCTCAATGCTCACGCTGTAGGTATCTCAGTTCGGTGTAGGTCGTTCGCTCCAAGCTGGGCTGTGTGCA
CGAACCCCCCGTTCAGCCCGACCGCTGCGCCTTATCCGGTAACTATCGTCTTGAGTCCAACCCGGTAAGA
CACGACTTATCGCCACTGGCAGCAGCCACTGGTAACAGGATTAGCAGAGCGAGGTATGTAGGCGGTGCTA
CAGAGTTCTTGAAGTGGTGGCCTAACTACGGCTACACTAGAAGGACAGTATTTGGTATCTGCGCTCTGCT
GAAGCCAGTTACCTTCGGAAAAAGAGTTGGTAGCTCTTGATCCGGCAAACAAACCACCGCTGGTAGCGGT
GGTTTTTTTGTTTGCAAGCAGCAGATTACGCGCAGAAAAAAAGGATCTCAAGAAGATCCTTTGATCTTTT
CTACGGGGTCTGACGCTCAGTGGAACGAAAACTCACGTTAAGGGATTTTGGTCATGAGATTATCAAAAAG
GATCTTCACCTAGATCCTTTTAAATTAAAAATGAAGTTTTAAATCAATCTAAAGTATATATGAGTAAACT
TGGTCTGACAGTTACCAATGCTTAATCAGTGAGGCACCTATCTCAGCGATCTGTCTATTTCGTTCATCCA
TAGTTGCCTGACTCCCCGTCGTGTAGATAACTACGATACGGGAGGGCTTACCATCTGGCCCCAGTGCTGC
AATGATACCGCGAGACCCACGCTCACCGGCTCCAGATTTATCAGCAATAAACCAGCCAGCCGGAAGGGCC
GAGCGCAGAAGTGGTCCTGCAACTTTATCCGCCTCCATCCAGTCTATTAATTGTTGCCGGGAAGCTAGAG
TAAGTAGTTCGCCAGTTAATAGTTTGCGCAACGTTGTTGCCATTGCTACAGGCATCGTGGTGTCACGCTC
GTCGTTTGGTATGGCTTCATTCAGCTCCGGTTCCCAACGATCAAGGCGAGTTACATGATCCCCCATGTTG
TGCAAAAAAGCGGTTAGCTCCTTCGGTCCTCCGATCGTTGTCAGAAGTAAGTTGGCCGCAGTGTTATCAC
TCATGGTTATGGCAGCACTGCATAATTCTCTTACTGTCATGCCATCCGTAAGATGCTTTTCTGTGACTGG
TGAGTACTCAACCAAGTCATTCTGAGAATAGTGTATGCGGCGACCGAGTTGCTCTTGCCCGGCGTCAATA
CGGGATAATACCGCGCCACATAGCAGAACTTTAAAAGTGCTCATCATTGGAAAACGTTCTTCGGGGCGAA
AACTCTCAAGGATCTTACCGCTGTTGAGATCCAGTTCGATGTAACCCACTCGTGCACCCAACTGATCTTC
AGCATCTTTTACTTTCACCAGCGTTTCTGGGTGAGCAAAAACAGGAAGGCAAAATGCCGCAAAAAAGGGA
ATAAGGGCGACACGGAAATGTTGAATACTCATACTCTTCCTTTTTCAATATTATTGAAGCATTTATCAGG
GTTATTGTCTCATGAGCGGATACATATTTGAATGTATTTAGAAAAATAAACAAATAGGGGTTCCGCGCAC
ATTTCCCCGAAAAGTGCCACCTGACGTC
