>Addgene plasmid #83459 | pcDNA4/TO h-PKD1 FLS S4144D-Myc/His | addgene partial sequence | sequence record 164724 | CMV-F 5'-CGCAAATGGGCGGTAGGCGTG-3'
AGAGCTCTCCCTATCAGTGATAGAGATCTCCCTATCAGTGATAGAGATCGTCGACGAGCTCGTTTAGTGA
ACCGTCAGATCGCCTGGAGACGCCATCCACGCTGTTTTGACCTCCATAGAAGACACCGGGACCGATCCAG
CCTCCGGACTCTAGCGTTTAAACTTAAGCTTGGTACCGAGCTCGGATCCACTAGTCCAGTGTGGTGGAAT
TCTGTTATGGCCCGCTGGCGCTACCACGCTTTGCGTGGAGAGCTGTACCGGCCGGCCTGGGAGCCCCAGG
ACTACGAGATGGTGGAGTTGTTCCTGCGCAGGCTGCGCCTCTGGATGGGCCTCGACAAGGTCAAGGAGTT
CCGCCACAAAGTCCGCTTTGAAGGGATGGAGCCGCTGCCCTCTCGCTCCTCCAGGGGCTCCAAGGTATCC
CCGGATGTGCCCCCACCCAGCGCTGGCTCCGATGCCTCGCACCCCTCCACCTCCTCCAGCCAGCTGGATG
GGCTGAGCGTGAGCCTGGGCCGGCTGGGGACAAGGTGTGAGCCCGAGCCCTCCCGCCTCCAAGCCGTGTT
CGAGGCCCTGCTCACCCAGTTTGACCGACTCAACCAGGCCACAGAGGACGTCTACCAGCTGGAGCAGCAG
CTGCACAGCCTGCAAGGCCGCAGGAGCAGCCGGGCGCCCGCCGGATCTTCCCGTGGCCCATCCCCGGGCC
TGCGGCCAGCACTGCCCAGCCGCCTTGCCCGGGCCAGTCGGGGTGTGGACCTGGCCACTGGCCCCAGCAG
GACACCCCTTCGGGCCAAGAACAAGGTCCACCCCAGCAGCACTGCGGCCGCTCGAGGTCACCCATTCGAA
CAAAAACTCATCTCAGAAGAGGATCTGAATATGCATACCGGTCATCATCACCATCACCATTGAGTTTAA
