>Addgene plasmid #83459 | pcDNA4/TO h-PKD1 FLS S4144D-Myc/His | addgene partial sequence | sequence record 164726 | BGH-rev 5'-TAGAAGGCACAGTCGAGG-3'
TGGTGATGGTGATGATGACCGGTATGCATATTCAGATCCTCTTCTGAGATGAGTTTTTGTTCGAATGGGT
GACCTCGAGCGGCCGCAGTGCTGCTGGGGTGGACCTTGTTCTTGGCCCGAAGGGGTGTCCTGCTGGGGCC
AGTGGCCAGGTCCACACCCCGACTGGCCCGGGCAAGGCGGCTGGGCAGTGCTGGCCGCAGGCCCGGGGAT
GGGCCACGGGAAGATCCGGCGGGCGCCCGGCTGCTCCTGCGGCCTTGCAGGCTGTGCAGCTGCTGCTCCA
GCTGGTAGACGTCCTCTGTGGCCTGGTTGAGTCGGTCAAACTGGGTGAGCAGGGCCTCGAACACGGCTTG
GAGGCGGGAGGGCTCGGGCTCACACCTTGTCCCCAGCCGGCCCAGGCTCACGCTCAGCCCATCCAGCTGG
CTGGAGGAGGTGGAGGGGTGCGAGGCATCGGAGCCAGCGCTGGGTGGGGGCACATCCGGGGATACCTTGG
AGCCCCTGGAGGAGCGAGAGGGCAGCGGCTCCATCCCTTCAAAGCGGACTTTGTGGCGGAACTCCTTGAC
CTTGTCGAGGCCCATCCAGAGGCGCAGCCTGCGCAGGAACAACTCCACCATCTCGTAGTCCTGGGGCTCC
CAGGCCGGCCGGTACAGCTCTCCACGCAAAGCGTGGTAGCGCCAGCGGGCCATAACAGAATTCCACCACA
CTGGACTAGTGGATCCGAGCTCGGTACCAAGCTTAAGTTTAAACGCTAGAGTCCGGAGGCTGGATCGGTC
CCGGTGTCTTCTATGGAGGTCAAAACAGCGTGGATGGCGTCTCCAGGCGATCTGACGGTTCACTAAACGA
GCTCGTCGACGATCTCTATCACTGATAGGGAGATCTCTATCACTGATAGGGAGAGCTCTGCTTATATAGA
CCTCCCACCGTACACGCCTACCGCCCATTTGCGTCA
